Addgene plasmid #235644: pOPINK-CAPN15 NZF1 (1-42)
Purpose: Bacterial expression of human CAPN15 NZF1 (1-42)
Depositing lab: David Komander. Depositing organization: Walter and Eliza Hall Institute of Medical Research. Publication: Secondary interactions in ubiquitin-binding domains achieve linkage or substrate specificity. Michel MA, Scutts S, Komander D. Cell Rep. 2024 Aug 27;43(8):114545. doi: 10.1016/j.celrep.2024.114545. Epub 2024 Jul 23. PubMed 39052481.
Backbone
  Vector backbone: pOPIN-K
  Vector type: Bacterial Expression
Growth in bacteria
  Bacterial resistance: Kanamycin, 50 μg/mL
  Growth temperature: 37°C
  Growth strain: DH5alpha
  Copy number: Low Copy
Gene/Insert
  Gene/Insert name: CAPN15 NZF1
  Species: H. sapiens (human)
  Mutation: aa 1-42 only
  Entrez Gene: CAPN15 (a.k.a. SOLH)
  Promoter: T7
  Tag / fusion protein: 6xHis-GST-3c (N terminal on backbone)
  Cloning method: Other
Terms and licenses: Academic/Nonprofit Terms; Industry Terms: Not Available to Industry
How to cite: pOPINK-CAPN15 NZF1 (1-42) was a gift from David Komander (Addgene plasmid # 235644 ; http://n2t.net/addgene:235644 ; RRID:Addgene_235644)
