[The description below was written by a language model from this plasmid's Addgene catalogue record and pLannotate feature annotations shown in this document.]
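Description:
pOPINK-CAPN15 NZF1 (1-42) is a bacterial expression plasmid of about 6.1 kb, built on the pOPIN-K backbone, for producing a short N-terminal fragment of human calpain-15 (CAPN15, also known as SOLH) in E. coli. It is selected with kanamycin through an aph(3')-Ia resistance gene. It replicates from a ColE1/pBR322-type origin that is accompanied by the bom region and the rop gene, consistent with the catalogue's low-copy designation. An f1 phage origin is also present, along with remnant tetracycline-resistance fragments that flank the lacI cassette and appear to be inherited from the parental backbone.

The insert encodes only residues 1–42 of CAPN15, which the record names as the first NZF domain (NZF1). NZF domains are small zinc-finger modules that bind ubiquitin. Expression is driven by a T7 promoter followed by a lac operator and the phage T7 gene 10 ribosome binding site. The plasmid-borne lacI supplies repressor, so transcription depends on T7 RNA polymerase in the host and is inducible with IPTG. The fragment is fused at its N terminus to a 6xHis tag and Schistosoma japonicum glutathione S-transferase. The catalogue describes a 3C protease site between GST and the insert, although the feature table does not annotate it. This arrangement allows nickel or glutathione affinity purification followed by tag removal. A second His-tag sequence and a fragment annotated as a solubility tag lie between the insert and the T7 terminator. The record does not indicate whether these are translated, and they may be untranslated vector remnants. The associated work concerns linkage and substrate specificity in ubiquitin-binding domains, which suggests the plasmid is used to make recombinant NZF1 for binding or structural studies.
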