Features (pLannotate 1.2.2; 21 found; start..end, strand, type, name):
    426..483     +  promoter       AmpR promoter (fragment): bla
    492..1307    -  CDS            KanR: aminoglycoside phosphotransferase; aph(3')-Ia; confers resistance to kanamycin in bacteria or G418 (Geneticin®) in eukaryotes
   1429..2017    +  rep_origin     ori: high-copy-number ColE1/pMB1/pBR322/pUC origin of replication
   2203..2342    -  misc_feature   bom: basis of mobility region from pBR322
   2444..2635    -  CDS            rop: Rop protein, which maintains plasmids at low copy number; rop
   2652..3032    +  CDS            YPB1_ECOLX: Protein predicted: Swiss-Prot protein existence level 4. From Escherichia coli.
   3104..3395    -  CDS            TcR (fragment): tetracycline efflux protein; tet; confers resistance to tetracycline
   3410..3431    -  protein_bind   CAP binding site: CAP binding activates transcription in the presence of cAMP. E. coli catabolite activator protein
   3444..4526    -  CDS            lacI: lac repressor; lacI; The lac repressor binds to the lac operator to inhibit transcription in E. coli. This inhibition can be relieved by adding lactose or isopropyl-β-D-thiogalactopyranoside (IPTG).
   4527..4604    -  promoter       lacI promoter: lacI
   4612..4891    -  CDS            TcR (fragment): tetracycline efflux protein; tet; confers resistance to tetracycline
   4913..4931    +  promoter       T7 promoter: promoter for bacteriophage T7 RNA polymerase
   4932..4956    +  protein_bind   lac operator: The lac repressor binds to the lac operator to inhibit transcription in E. coli. This inhibition can be relieved by adding lactose or isopropyl-β-D-thiogalactopyranoside (IPTG). lac repressor encoded by lacI
   4971..4993    +  RBS            RBS: efficient ribosome binding site from bacteriophage T7 gene 10 (Olins and Rangwala, 1989)
   5006..5023    +  CDS            7xHis (fragment): 6xHis affinity tag
   5024..5677    +  CDS            GST26_SCHJA: Experimental evidence at protein level: Swiss-Prot protein existence level 1. GST isoenzymes appear to play a central role in the parasite detoxification system. Other functions are also suspected including a role in increasing the solubility of haematin in the parasite gut. From Schistosoma japonicum (Blood fluke).
   5720..5845    +  CDS            CAPN15 (fragment): CAN15_HUMAN - Also known as SOLH. Experimental evidence at protein level: Swiss-Prot protein existence level 1. From Homo sapiens (Human).
   5869..5886    +  CDS            9xHis (fragment): 9xHis affinity tag
   5896..5945    +  CDS            SET1 (fragment): solubility-enhancement tag derived from T7 phage gene 10B
   5953..6000    +  terminator     T7 terminator: transcription terminator for bacteriophage T7 RNA polymerase
   6037..373     +  rep_origin     f1 ori (across the origin) (sequence partly withheld): f1 bacteriophage origin of replication; arrow indicates direction of (+) strand synthesis
>Addgene plasmid #235644 | pOPINK-CAPN15 NZF1 (1-42) | addgene full sequence | sequence record 472916 | Addgene NGS Result
[68 nt withheld, positions 1-68]
C
[91 nt withheld, positions 70-160]
A
[49 nt withheld, positions 162-210]
CCTTTGACGTTGGAGTCCACGTTCTTT
[37 nt withheld, positions 238-274]
ACCCTATCTCGGTCTATTCTTTTGATTTATAAGGGATTTTGCCGATTTCGGCCTATTGGTTAAAAAATGA
GCTGATTTAACAAAAATTTAACGCGAATTTTAACAAAATATTAACGCTTACAATTTAGGTGGCACTTTTC
GGGGAAATGTGCGCGGAACCCCTATTTGTTTATTTTTCTAAATACATTCAAATATGTATCCGCTCATGAA
TTAATTCTTAGAAAAACTCATCGAGCATCAAATGAAACTGCAATTTATTCATATCAGGATTATCAATACC
ATATTTTTGAAAAAGCCGTTTCTGTAATGAAGGAGAAAACTCACCGAGGCAGTTCCATAGGATGGCAAGA
TCCTGGTATCGGTCTGCGATTCCGACTCGTCCAACATCAATACAACCTATTAATTTCCCCTCGTCAAAAA
TAAGGTTATCAAGTGAGAAATCACCATGAGTGACGACTGAATCCGGTGAGAATGGCAAAAGTTTATGCAT
TTCTTTCCAGACTTGTTCAACAGGCCAGCCATTACGCTCGTCATCAAAATCACTCGCATCAACCAAACCG
TTATTCATTCGTGATTGCGCCTGAGCGAGACGAAATACGCGATCGCTGTTAAAAGGACAATTACAAACAG
GAATCGAATGCAACCGGCGCAGGAACACTGCCAGCGCATCAACAATATTTTCACCTGAATCAGGATATTC
TTCTAATACCTGGAATGCTGTTTTCCCGGGGATCGCAGTGGTGAGTAACCATGCATCATCAGGAGTACGG
ATAAAATGCTTGATGGTCGGAAGAGGCATAAATTCCGTCAGCCAGTTTAGTCTGACCATCTCATCTGTAA
CATCATTGGCAACGCTACCTTTGCCATGTTTCAGAAACAACTCTGGCGCATCGGGCTTCCCATACAATCG
ATAGATTGTCGCACCTGATTGCCCGACATTATCGCGAGCCCATTTATACCCATATAAATCAGCATCCATG
TTGGAATTTAATCGCGGCCTAGAGCAAGACGTTTCCCGTTGAATATGGCTCATAACACCCCTTGTATTAC
TGTTTATGTAAGCAGACAGTTTTATTGTTCATGACCAAAATCCCTTAACGTGAGTTTTCGTTCCACTGAG
CGTCAGACCCCGTAGAAAAGATCAAAGGATCTTCTTGAGATCCTTTTTTTCTGCGCGTAATCTGCTGCTT
GCAAACAAAAAAACCACCGCTACCAGCGGTGGTTTGTTTGCCGGATCAAGAGCTACCAACTCTTTTTCCG
AAGGTAACTGGCTTCAGCAGAGCGCAGATACCAAATACTGTCCTTCTAGTGTAGCCGTAGTTAGGCCACC
ACTTCAAGAACTCTGTAGCACCGCCTACATACCTCGCTCTGCTAATCCTGTTACCAGTGGCTGCTGCCAG
TGGCGATAAGTCGTGTCTTACCGGGTTGGACTCAAGACGATAGTTACCGGATAAGGCGCAGCGGTCGGGC
TGAACGGGGGGTTCGTGCACACAGCCCAGCTTGGAGCGAACGACCTACACCGAACTGAGATACCTACAGC
GTGAGCTATGAGAAAGCGCCACGCTTCCCGAAGGGAGAAAGGCGGACAGGTATCCGGTAAGCGGCAGGGT
CGGAACAGGAGAGCGCACGAGGGAGCTTCCAGGGGGAAACGCCTGGTATCTTTATAGTCCTGTCGGGTTT
CGCCACCTCTGACTTGAGCGTCGATTTTTGTGATGCTCGTCAGGGGGGCGGAGCCTATGGAAAAACGCCA
GCAACGCGGCCTTTTTACGGTTCCTGGCCTTTTGCTGGCCTTTTGCTCACATGTTCTTTCCTGCGTTATC
CCCTGATTCTGTGGATAACCGTATTACCGCCTTTGAGTGAGCTGATACCGCTCGCCGCAGCCGAACGACC
GAGCGCAGCGAGTCAGTGAGCGAGGAAGCGGAAGAGCGCCTGATGCGGTATTTTCTCCTTACGCATCTGT
GCGGTATTTCACACCGCAATGGTGCACTCTCAGTACAATCTGCTCTGATGCCGCATAGTTAAGCCAGTAT
ACACTCCGCTATCGCTACGTGACTGGGTCATGGCTGCGCCCCGACACCCGCCAACACCCGCTGACGCGCC
CTGACGGGCTTGTCTGCTCCCGGCATCCGCTTACAGACAAGCTGTGACCGTCTCCGGGAGCTGCATGTGT
CAGAGGTTTTCACCGTCATCACCGAAACGCGCGAGGCAGCTGCGGTAAAGCTCATCAGCGTGGTCGTGAA
GCGATTCACAGATGTCTGCCTGTTCATCCGCGTCCAGCTCGTTGAGTTTCTCCAGAAGCGTTAATGTCTG
GCTTCTGATAAAGCGGGCCATGTTAAGGGCGGTTTTTTCCTGTTTGGTCACTGATGCCTCCGTGTAAGGG
GGATTTCTGTTCATGGGGGTAATGATACCGATGAAACGAGAGAGGATGCTCACGATACGGGTTACTGATG
ATGAACATGCCCGGTTACTGGAACGTTGTGAGGGTAAACAACTGGCGGTATGGATGCGGCGGGACCAGAG
AAAAATCACTCAGGGTCAATGCCAGCGCTTCGTTAATACAGATGTAGGTGTTCCACAGGGTAGCCAGCAG
CATCCTGCGATGCAGATCCGGAACATAATGGTGCAGGGCGCTGACTTCCGCGTTTCCAGACTTTACGAAA
CACGGAAACCGAAGACCATTCATGTTGTTGCTCAGGTCGCAGACGTTTTGCAGCAGCAGTCGCTTCACGT
TCGCTCGCGTATCGGTGATTCATTCTGCTAACCAGTAAGGCAACCCCGCCAGCCTAGCCGGGTCCTCAAC
GACAGGAGCACGATCATGCGCACCCGTGGGGCCGCCATGCCGGCGATAATGGCCTGCTTCTCGCCGAAAC
GTTTGGTGGCGGGACCAGTGACGAAGGCTTGAGCGAGGGCGTGCAAGATTCCGAATACCGCAAGCGACAG
GCCGATCATCGTCGCGCTCCAGCGAAAGCGGTCCTCGCCGAAAATGACCCAGAGCGCTGCCGGCACCTGT
CCTACGAGTTGCATGATAAAGAAGACAGTCATAAGTGCGGCGACGATAGTCATGCCCCGCGCCCACCGGA
AGGAGCTGACTGGGTTGAAGGCTCTCAAGGGCATCGGTCGAGATCCCGGTGCCTAATGAGTGAGCTAACT
TACATTAATTGCGTTGCGCTCACTGCCCGCTTTCCAGTCGGGAAACCTGTCGTGCCAGCTGCATTAATGA
ATCGGCCAACGCGCGGGGAGAGGCGGTTTGCGTATTGGGCGCCAGGGTGGTTTTTCTTTTCACCAGTGAG
ACGGGCAACAGCTGATTGCCCTTCACCGCCTGGCCCTGAGAGAGTTGCAGCAAGCGGTCCACGCTGGTTT
GCCCCAGCAGGCGAAAATCCTGTTTGATGGTGGTTAACGGCGGGATATAACATGAGCTGTCTTCGGTATC
GTCGTATCCCACTACCGAGATATCCGCACCAACGCGCAGCCCGGACTCGGTAATGGCGCGCATTGCGCCC
AGCGCCATCTGATCGTTGGCAACCAGCATCGCAGTGGGAACGATGCCCTCATTCAGCATTTGCATGGTTT
GTTGAAAACCGGACATGGCACTCCAGTCGCCTTCCCGTTCCGCTATCGGCTGAATTTGATTGCGAGTGAG
ATATTTATGCCAGCCAGCCAGACGCAGACGCGCCGAGACAGAACTTAATGGGCCCGCTAACAGCGCGATT
TGCTGGTGACCCAATGCGACCAGATGCTCCACGCCCAGTCGCGTACCGTCTTCATGGGAGAAAATAATAC
TGTTGATGGGTGTCTGGTCAGAGACATCAAGAAATAACGCCGGAACATTAGTGCAGGCAGCTTCCACAGC
AATGGCATCCTGGTCATCCAGCGGATAGTTAATGATCAGCCCACTGACGCGTTGCGCGAGAAGATTGTGC
ACCGCCGCTTTACAGGCTTCGACGCCGCTTCGTTCTACCATCGACACCACCACGCTGGCACCCAGTTGAT
CGGCGCGAGATTTAATCGCCGCGACAATTTGCGACGGCGCGTGCAGGGCCAGACTGGAGGTGGCAACGCC
AATCAGCAACGACTGTTTGCCCGCCAGTTGTTGTGCCACGCGGTTGGGAATGTAATTCAGCTCCGCCATC
GCCGCTTCCACTTTTTCCCGCGTTTTCGCAGAAACGTGGCTGGCCTGGTTCACCACGCGGGAAACGGTCT
GATAAGAGACACCGGCATACTCTGCGACATCGTATAACGTTACTGGTTTCACATTCACCACCCTGAATTG
ACTCTCTTCCGGGCGCTATCATGCCATACCGCGAAAGGTTTTGCGCCATTCGATGGTGTCCGGGATCTCG
ACGCTCTCCCTTATGCGACTCCTGCATTAGGAAGCAGCCCAGTAGTAGGTTGAGGCCGTTGAGCACCGCC
GCCGCAAGGAATGGTGCATGCAAGGAGATGGCGCCCAACAGTCCCCCGGCCACGGGGCCTGCCACCATAC
CCACGCCGAAACAAGCGCTCATGAGCCCGAAGTGGCGAGCCCGATCTTCCCCATCGGTGATGTCGGCGAT
ATAGGCGCCAGCAACCGCACCTGTGGCGCCGGTGATGCCGGCCACGATGCGTCCGGCGTAGAGGATCGAG
ATCTCGATCCCGCGAAATTAATACGACTCACTATAGGGGAATTGTGAGCGGATAACAATTCCCCTCTAGA
AATAATTTTGTTTAACTTTAAGAAGGAGATATACCATGGCACATCACCATCACCATCACATGTCCCCTAT
ACTAGGTTATTGGAAAATTAAGGGCCTTGTGCAACCCACTCGACTTCTTTTGGAATATCTTGAAGAAAAA
TATGAAGAGCATTTGTATGAGCGCGATGAAGGTGATAAATGGCGAAACAAAAAGTTTGAATTGGGTTTGG
AGTTTCCCAATCTTCCTTATTATATTGATGGTGATGTTAAATTAACACAGTCTATGGCCATCATACGTTA
TATAGCTGACAAGCACAACATGTTGGGTGGTTGTCCAAAAGAGCGTGCAGAGATTTCAATGCTTGAAGGA
GCGGTTTTGGATATTAGATACGGTGTTTCGAGAATTGCATATAGTAAAGACTTTGAAACTCTCAAAGTTG
ATTTTCTTAGCAAGCTACCTGAAATGCTGAAAATGTTCGAAGATCGTTTATGTCATAAAACATATTTAAA
TGGTGATCATGTAACCCATCCTGACTTCATGTTGTATGACGCTCTTGATGTTGTTTTATACATGGACCCA
ATGTGCCTGGATGCGTTCCCAAAATTAGTTTGTTTTAAAAAACGTATTGAAGCTATCCCACAAATTGATA
AGTACTTGAAATCCAGCAAGTATATAGCATGGCCTTTGCAGGGCTGGCAAGCCACGTTTGGTGGTGGCGA
CCATCCTCCAAAATCGGATCTGAGCAGCGGTCTGGAAGTTCTGTTTCAGGGCCCGATGGCCACGGTCGGA
GAGTGGTCCTGTGTGCGCTGCACCTTCCTGAACCCGGCCGGCCAGCGCCAGTGCTCCATCTGCGAGGCTC
CCCGGCACAAGCCCGACCTCAACCACATCCTGCGGCTCAGCTAAAGCTTTCTAGACCATTTAAACACCAC
CACCACCACCACTGAGATCCGGCTGCTAACAAAGCCCGAAAGGAAGCTGAGTTGGCTGCTGCCACCGCTG
AGCAATAACTAGCATAACCCCTTGGGGCCTCTAAACGGGTCTTGAGGGGTTTTTTGCTGAAAGGAGGAAC
TATATCCGGATTGGCGAATGGG
[56 nt withheld, positions 6037-6092]
