>Addgene plasmid #235644 | pOPINK-CAPN15 NZF1 (1-42) | depositor partial sequence | sequence record 463592 | pOPINK-CAPN15 NZF1 (1-42) sequence 1705 bps
GATNCTCTTNGGCTTGTAGCAGCCGGATCTCGTGGTGGTGGTGGTGGTGTTTAATGGTCTAGAAAGCTTT
AGCTGAGCCGCAGGATGTGGTTGAGGTCGGGCTTGTGCCGGGGAGCCTCGCAGATGGAGCACTGGCGCTG
GCCGGCCGGGTTCAGGAAGGTGCAGCGCACACAGGACCACTCTCCGACCGTGGCCATCGGGCCCTGAAAC
AGAACTTCCAGACCGCTGCTCAGATCCGATTTTGGAGGATGGTCGCCACCACCAAACGTGGCTTGCCAGC
CCTGCAAAGGCCATGCTATATACTTGCTGGATTTCAAGTACTTATCAATTTGTGGGATAGCTTCAATACG
TTTTTTAAAACAAACTAATTTTGGGAACGCATCCAGGCACATTGGGTCCATGTATAAAACAACATCAAGA
GCGTCATACAACATGAAGTCAGGATGGGTTACATGATCACCATTTAAATATGTTTTATGACATAAACGAT
CTTCGAACATTTTCAGCATTTCAGGTAGCTTGCTAAGAAAATCAACTTTGAGAGTTTCAAAGTCTTTACT
ATATGCAATTCTCGAAACACCGTATCTAATATCCAAAACCGCTCCTTCAAGCATTGAAATCTCTGCACGC
TCTTTTGGACAACCACCCAACATGTTGTGCTTGTCAGCTATATAACGTATGATGGCCATAGACTGTGTTA
ATTTAACATCACCATCAATATAATAAGGAAGATTGGGAAACTCCAAACCCAATTCAAACTTTTTGTTTCG
CCATTTATCACCTTCATCGCGCTCATACAAATGCTCTTCATATTTTTCTTCAAGATATTCCAAAAGAAGT
CGAGTGGGTTGCACAAGGCCCTTAATTTTCCAATAACCTAGTATAGGGGACATGTGATGGTGATGGTGAT
GTGCCATGGTATATCTCCTTCTTAAAGTTAAACAAAATTATTTCTAGAGGGGAATTGTTATCCGCTCACA
ATTCCCCTATAGTGAGTCGTATTAATTTCGCGGGATCGAGATCTCGATCCTCTACGCCGGACGCATCGTG
GCCGGCATCACCGGCGCCACAGGTGCGGTTGCTGGCGCCTATATCGCCGACATCACCGATGGGGAAGATC
GGGCTCGCCACTTCGGGCTCATGAGCGCTTGTTTNCGCGTGGGTATGGTGGCAGGCCCCGTGGCCGGGGN
ACTGTTGGGCGCCANCTCCTTGGATNNNCCATTCCTTGGNGGNGNNGGGGNTCAACGGCCTCAACCTAAT
ACTGGGGCTNNTTCCTAATGCANNNNNCCNNNAAAGGAAAACNTNCANNNNCCCCGAANNNNNNCAANNG
GGCCAAACCTTTCCNNGNNNNGNNNTNAAANNNCCCGGNNANNNNNNNATNNNGGNGNNGGANNNGGAAN
CNCNNAANCGTTNNCANNNNNCNAAANNNNNNNNGTNNNCCNNNNNAANNCGTTNNCCNNGGNNGANNAA
NNNNCNNNNCTTTNTNCNNAAAANCGGNNAAAANNNNNANNNNGNNNGGNGNANNNNNNNNNCNNNCNNN
CCGNNNGNNNANNANNGGNNNNNNANNNNNCTNNNNNNNNNNNNNNGNNNCCCCNNNNNNNNNNCCNNNN
NNNNNNNANNNNNNNGNNNGNNNNAANTCCCNNNNNAAANANNNNGNNNNNNNNGGNNNNNNAGNNNNAA
NAANNNNNNNNNANACGNNNGNNNN
